>Addgene plasmid #224528 | p3E-H2A_mCherry_SV40pA (JDW 967) | addgene full sequence | sequence record 446900 | Addgene NGS Result
CTTTCCTGCGTTATCCCCTGATTCTGTGGATAACCGTATTACCGCCTTTGAGTGAGCTGATACCGCTCGC
CGCAGCCGAACGACCGAGCGCAGCGAGTCAGTGAGCGAGGAAGCGGAAGAGCGCCCAATACGCAAACCGC
CTCTCCCCGCGCGTTGGCCGATTCATTAATGCAGCTGGCACGACAGGTTTCCCGACTGGAAAGCGGGCAG
TGAGCGCAACGCAATTAATACGCGTACCGCTAGCCAGGAAGAGTTTGTAGAAACGCAAAAAGGCCATCCG
TCAGGATGGCCTTCTGCTTAGTTTGATGCCTGGCAGTTTATGGCGGGCGTCCTGCCCGCCACCCTCCGGG
CCGTTGCTTCACAACGTTCAAATCCGCTCCCGGCGGATTTGTCCTACTCAGGAGAGCGTTCACCGACAAA
CAACAGATAAAACGAAAGGCCCAGTCTTCCGACTGAGCCTTTCGTTTTATTTGATGCCTGGCAGTTCCCT
ACTCTCGCGTTAACGCTAGCATGGATGTTTTCCCAGTCACGACGTTGTAAAACGACGGCCAGTCTTAAGC
TCGGGCCCTGCAGCTCTAGAGCTCGAATTCTACAGGTCACTAATACCATCTAAGTAGTTGGTTCATAGTG
ACTGCATATGTTGTGTTTTACAGTATTATGTAGTCTGTTTTTTATGCAAAATCTAATTTAATATATTGAT
ATTTATATCATTTTACGTTTCTCGTTCAACTTTCTTGTACAAAGTGGGATCCTAGGATGGCAGGTGGAAA
AGCAGGTAAAGACAGTGGAAAAGCCAAGACGAAAGCCGTCTCCAGATCTCAGAGAGCTGGTCTGCAGTTC
CCTGTAGGTCGTATCCACAGGCACCTGAAGACACGAACCACCAGCCATGGCCGTGTCGGAGCTACAGCTG
CGGTTTACAGTGCTGCTATCCTGGAGTATCTCACCGCTGAGGTGCTGGAGTTGGCTGGAAACGCTTCTAA
GGATCTGAAGGTGAAGCGAATCACTCCCAGACATTTACAGCTGGCCATCCGCGGAGACGAGGAGCTGGAC
TCGCTTATCAAGGCCACCATTGCTGGAGGAGGAGTCATTCCTCACATCCACAAGTCTCTGATTGGTAAGA
AGGGCCAGCAGAAAACCGCAGGGGGGATGGTGAGCAAGGGCGAGGAGGACAACATGGCCATCATCAAGGA
GTTCATGCGCTTCAAGGTGCACATGGAGGGCTCCGTGAACGGCCACGAGTTCGAGATCGAGGGCGAGGGC
GAGGGCCGCCCCTACGAGGGCACCCAGACCGCCAAGCTGAAGGTGACCAAGGGCGGCCCCCTGCCCTTCG
CCTGGGACATCCTGTCCCCTCAGTTCATGTACGGCTCCAAGGCCTACGTGAAGCACCCCGCCGACATCCC
CGACTACTTGAAGCTGTCCTTCCCCGAGGGCTTCAAGTGGGAGCGCGTGATGAACTTCGAGGACGGCGGC
GTGGTGACCGTGACCCAGGACTCCTCCCTGCAGGACGGCGAGTTCATCTACAAGGTGAAGCTGCGCGGCA
CCAACTTCCCCTCCGACGGCCCCGTAATGCAGAAGAAGACCATGGGCTGGGAGGCCTCCTCCGAGCGGAT
GTACCCCGAGGACGGCGCCCTGAAGGGCGAGATCAAGCAGAGGCTGAAGCTGAAGGACGGCGGCCACTAC
GACGCCGAGGTCAAGACCACCTACAAGGCCAAGAAGCCCGTGCAGCTGCCCGGCGCCTACAACGTCAACA
TCAAGCTGGACATCACCTCCCACAACGAGGACTACACCATCGTGGAACAGTACGAGCGCGCCGAGGGCCG
CCACTCCACCGGCGGCATGGACGAGCTGTACAAGTAATGATAGCTCGAGCTCAAGCTTCGAATTCTGCAG
TCTAGAACTATAGTGAGTCGTATTACGTAGATCCAGACATGATAAGATACATTGATGAGTTTGGACAAAC
CACAACTAGAATGCAGTGAAAAAAATGCTTTATTTGTGAAATTTGTGATGCTATTGCTTTATTTGTAACC
ATTATAAGCTGCAATAAACAAGTTAACAACAACAATTGCATTCATTTTATGTTTCAGGTTCAGGGGGAGG
TGTGGGAGGTTTTTTACAACTTTATTATACAAAGTTGGCATTATAAAAAAGCATTGCTTATCAATTTGTT
GCAACGAACAGGTCACTATCAGTCAAAATAAAATCATTATTTGGAGCTCCATGGTAGCGTTAACGCGGCC
GCGATATCCCCTATAGTGAGTCGTATTACATGGTCATAGCTGTTTCCTGGCAGCTCTGGCCCGTGTCTCA
AAATCTCTGATGTTACATTGCACAAGATAAAAATATATCATCATGAACAATAAAACTGTCTGCTTACATA
AACAGTAATACAAGGGGTGTTATGAGCCATATTCAACGGGAAACGTCGAGGCCGCGATTAAATTCCAACA
TGGATGCTGATTTATATGGGTATAAATGGGCTCGCGATAATGTCGGGCAATCAGGTGCGACAATCTATCG
CTTGTATGGGAAGCCCGATGCGCCAGAGTTGTTTCTGAAACATGGCAAAGGTAGCGTTGCCAATGATGTT
ACAGATGAGATGGTCAGACTAAACTGGCTGACGGAATTTATGCCTCTTCCGACCATCAAGCATTTTATCC
GTACTCCTGATGATGCATGGTTACTCACCACTGCGATCCCCGGAAAAACAGCATTCCAGGTATTAGAAGA
ATATCCTGATTCAGGTGAAAATATTGTTGATGCGCTGGCAGTGTTCCTGCGCCGGTTGCATTCGATTCCT
GTTTGTAATTGTCCTTTTAACAGCGATCGCGTATTTCGTCTCGCTCAGGCGCAATCACGAATGAATAACG
GTTTGGTTGATGCGAGTGATTTTGATGACGAGCGTAATGGCTGGCCTGTTGAACAAGTCTGGAAAGAAAT
GCATAAACTTTTGCCATTCTCACCGGATTCAGTCGTCACTCATGGTGATTTCTCACTTGATAACCTTATT
TTTGACGAGGGGAAATTAATAGGTTGTATTGATGTTGGACGAGTCGGAATCGCAGACCGATACCAGGATC
TTGCCATCCTATGGAACTGCCTCGGTGAGTTTTCTCCTTCATTACAGAAACGGCTTTTTCAAAAATATGG
TATTGATAATCCTGATATGAATAAATTGCAGTTTCATTTGATGCTCGATGAGTTTTTCTAATCAGAATTG
GTTAATTGGTTGTAACACTGGCAGAGCATTACGCTGACTTGACGGGACGGCGCAAGCTCATGACCAAAAT
CCCTTAACGTGAGTTACGCGTCGTTCCACTGAGCGTCAGACCCCGTAGAAAAGATCAAAGGATCTTCTTG
AGATCCTTTTTTTCTGCGCGTAATCTGCTGCTTGCAAACAAAAAAACCACCGCTACCAGCGGTGGTTTGT
TTGCCGGATCAAGAGCTACCAACTCTTTTTCCGAAGGTAACTGGCTTCAGCAGAGCGCAGATACCAAATA
CTGTTCTTCTAGTGTAGCCGTAGTTAGGCCACCACTTCAAGAACTCTGTAGCACCGCCTACATACCTCGC
TCTGCTAATCCTGTTACCAGTGGCTGCTGCCAGTGGCGATAAGTCGTGTCTTACCGGGTTGGACTCAAGA
CGATAGTTACCGGATAAGGCGCAGCGGTCGGGCTGAACGGGGGGTTCGTGCACACAGCCCAGCTTGGAGC
GAACGACCTACACCGAACTGAGATACCTACAGCGTGAGCTATGAGAAAGCGCCACGCTTCCCGAAGGGAG
AAAGGCGGACAGGTATCCGGTAAGCGGCAGGGTCGGAACAGGAGAGCGCACGAGGGAGCTTCCAGGGGGA
AACGCCTGGTATCTTTATAGTCCTGTCGGGTTTCGCCACCTCTGACTTGAGCGTCGATTTTTGTGATGCT
CGTCAGGGGGGCGGAGCCTATGGAAAAACGCCAGCAACGCGGCCTTTTTACGGTTCCTGGCCTTTTGCTG
GCCTTTTGCTCACATGTT
Features (pLannotate 1.2.2; 15 found; start..end, strand, type, name):
    121..213     +  CDS            lacI (fragment): lac repressor; lacI; The lac repressor binds to the lac operator to inhibit transcription in E. coli. This inhibition can be relieved by adding lactose or isopropyl-β-D-thiogalactopyranoside (IPTG).
    268..295     -  terminator     rrnB T2 terminator: transcription terminator T2 from the E. coli rrnB gene
    427..470     +  terminator     rrnB T1 terminator: Escherichia coli rrnB; transcription terminator T1 from the E. coli rrnB gene
    517..553     -  CDS            lacZα (fragment): LacZα fragment of β-galactosidase; lacZ fragment
    624..747     -  protein_bind   attR2: mutant version of attR; recombination site for the Gateway® LR reaction LR Clonase™
    757..1140    +  CDS            H2AZ2: H2AV_CHICK - Also known as H2AF. Experimental evidence at protein level: Swiss-Prot protein existence level 1. Variant histone H2A which replaces conventional H2A in a subset of nucleosomes. Nucleosomes wrap and compact DNA into chromatin, limiting DNA accessibility to the cellular machineries which require DNA as a template. Histones thereby play a central role in transcription regulation, DNA repair, DNA replication and chromosomal stability. DNA accessibility is regulated via a complex set of post- translational modifications of histones, also called histone code, and nucleosome remodeling.
   1147..1854    +  CDS            mCherry: mCherry is a basic (constitutively fluorescent) red fluorescent protein published in 2004, derived from Discosoma sp.. It is reported to be a very rapidly-maturing monomer with low acid sensitivity.
   1864..1892    +  misc_feature   MCS (fragment): multiple cloning site
   1898..1915    -  promoter       T7 promoter (fragment): promoter for bacteriophage T7 RNA polymerase
   1920..2054    -  polyA_signal   SV40 poly(A) signal: SV40 polyadenylation signal
   2117..2137    -  protein_bind   attB3: mutant version of attB; core recombination site for the Gateway® BP reaction BP Clonase™
   2128..2213    -  protein_bind   attL1 (fragment): mutant version of attL; recombination site for the Gateway® LR reaction LR Clonase™
   2250..2268    -  promoter       T7 promoter: promoter for bacteriophage T7 RNA polymerase
   2402..3211    +  CDS            KanR: aminoglycoside phosphotransferase; aph(3')-Ia; confers resistance to kanamycin in bacteria or G418 (Geneticin®) in eukaryotes
   3358..3946    +  rep_origin     ori: high-copy-number ColE1/pMB1/pBR322/pUC origin of replication
