[The description below was written by a language model from this plasmid's Addgene catalogue record and pLannotate feature annotations shown in this document.]
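Description:
p3E-H2A_mCherry_SV40pA (JDW 967) is a small (about 4 kb) Gateway 3′ entry clone built on the pDONR P2R-P3 backbone and belonging to a MultiSite Gateway toolbox intended for assembling expression constructs for vertebrate model systems. It is maintained in E. coli as a high-copy plasmid through a ColE1/pUC-type origin and is selected with kanamycin via the aminoglycoside phosphotransferase (KanR) gene. The backbone also carries rrnB T1 and T2 transcription terminators upstream of the recombination cassette, which insulate the insert from read-through transcription in bacteria, along with short leftover fragments annotated as lacI, lacZα and T7 promoter sequences that have no evident functional role here.

The payload lies between the Gateway recombination sites expected for a 3′ element: an attR2 site on one side and, on the other, a site annotated as an attB3 core overlapping an attL fragment, consistent with an attL3-type site. Between them is an open reading frame encoding a histone H2A, which the annotation matches to the variant H2A.Z-type protein, followed closely by the monomeric red fluorescent protein mCherry to form the H2A-mCherry fusion described in the record. A short multiple cloning site remnant and an SV40 polyadenylation signal, described by the depositor as the SV40 late polyA, come next, although the feature table lists that signal on the opposite strand to the coding sequence.

The entry clone contains no promoter for the fusion. Expression depends on an LR recombination that joins it with 5′ and middle entry clones in a destination vector, placing a chromatin-bound, nucleus-labelling red reporter and a terminating polyA at the 3′ end of the assembled cassette. How the fusion is coupled to upstream elements is not stated.
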