Addgene plasmid #224528: p3E-H2A_mCherry_SV40pA (JDW 967)
Purpose: A Gateway compatible 3' entry clone containing an H2A mCherry fusion followed by SV40 late polyA
Depositing lab: Joshua Wythe. Depositing organization: University of Virginia. Publication: MultiSite Assembly of Gateway Induced Clones (MAGIC): a flexible cloning toolbox for use in vertebrate model systems. Gillespie WB 3rd, Zhang Y, Ruiz OE, Cerda J 3rd, Ortiz-Guzman J, Sherman M, Turner WD, Largoza G, Mosser LE, Fujimoto E, Chien CB, Kwan KM, Arenkiel BR, Devine WP, Wythe JD. Development. 2025 Nov 15;152(22):dev204308. doi: 10.1242/dev.204308. Epub 2025 Nov 13. PubMed 41230856.
Backbone
  Vector backbone: pDONR P2R P3
  Vector type: Gateway cloning
Growth in bacteria
  Bacterial resistance: Kanamycin, 50 μg/mL
  Growth temperature: 37°C
  Growth strain: DH5alpha
  Copy number: High Copy
Gene/Insert
  Gene/Insert name: H2A-mCherry-SV40pA
  Species: Synthetic
  Cloning method: Restriction Enzyme; 5′ cloning site unknown (unknown if destroyed)
Terms and licenses: Academic/Nonprofit Terms; Industry Terms: Not Available to Industry
Depositor comments: Please visit https://doi.org/10.1101/2024.07.13.603267 for bioRxiv preprint.
How to cite: p3E-H2A_mCherry_SV40pA (JDW 967) was a gift from Joshua Wythe (Addgene plasmid # 224528 ; http://n2t.net/addgene:224528 ; RRID:Addgene_224528)
